Addgene plasmid #62525: GFP-Drosha391-1374
Purpose: N-terminal aa1-390 of Drosha is deleted
Depositing lab: Bharat Ramratnam. Depositing organization: Rhode Island Hospital. Publication: Phosphorylation of the RNase III enzyme Drosha at Serine300 or Serine302 is required for its nuclear localization. Tang X, Zhang Y, Tucker L, Ramratnam B. Nucleic Acids Res. 2010 Oct;38(19):6610-9. doi: 10.1093/nar/gkq547. Epub 2010 Jun 16. PubMed 20554852.
Backbone
  Vector backbone: pEGFP-C1
  Backbone manufacturer: clontech
  Backbone size w/o insert (bp): 4700
  Total vector size (bp): 7652
  Vector type: Mammalian Expression
  Selectable markers: Neomycin (select with G418)
Growth in bacteria
  Bacterial resistance: Kanamycin, 50 μg/mL
  Growth temperature: 37°C
  Growth strain: DH5alpha
  Copy number: High Copy
Gene/Insert
  Gene/Insert name: human Drosha with aa 1-390 deleted
  Species: H. sapiens (human)
  Insert size (bp): 2952
  Mutation: deleted amino acids 1-390
  Entrez Gene: DROSHA (a.k.a. ETOHI2, HSA242976, RANSE3L, RN3, RNASE3L, RNASEN)
  Tag / fusion protein: GFP (N terminal on backbone)
  Cloning method: Restriction Enzyme; 5′ cloning site HindIII (unknown if destroyed); 3′ cloning site KpnI (unknown if destroyed)
  Sequencing primers: 5′ GACGAGCTGTACAAG
Terms and licenses: Academic/Nonprofit Terms; Industry Terms: Not Available to Industry
How to cite: GFP-Drosha391-1374 was a gift from Bharat Ramratnam (Addgene plasmid # 62525)
