[The description below was written by a language model from this plasmid's Addgene catalogue record.]
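Description:
GFP-Drosha391-1374 is a mammalian expression plasmid built on the Clontech pEGFP-C1 backbone, about 7.65 kb in total, carrying a roughly 2.95 kb insert in a 4.7 kb vector. It is propagated in E. coli as a high-copy plasmid under kanamycin selection, and the same backbone provides neomycin resistance so that transfected mammalian cells can be selected with G418. No feature table accompanies the record, so the promoter and other regulatory elements are not explicitly listed. pEGFP-C1 is generally known as a vector that drives an EGFP open reading frame from the CMV immediate-early promoter, with a multiple cloning site downstream of the fluorescent protein for making C-terminal fusions.

The insert is a truncated form of human DROSHA, the nuclear RNase III enzyme that processes primary microRNA transcripts. Amino acids 1–390 have been deleted, leaving residues 391–1374, and the fragment was cloned between the HindIII and KpnI sites so that GFP is fused to its N terminus. The resulting protein is a fluorescently tagged Drosha lacking its N-terminal region, whose distribution can be followed in cells by microscopy. The associated publication concerns the requirement for phosphorylation at serine 300 or serine 302 for Drosha nuclear localization. Both residues lie within the deleted segment, so this construct is suited to use as a deletion mutant for mapping which parts of Drosha determine its subcellular localization, in comparison with full-length or other mutant versions.
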