>Addgene plasmid #62525 | GFP-Drosha391-1374 | addgene partial sequence | sequence record 104840 | EGFP-C 5'-CATGGTCCTGCTGGAGTTCGTG-3'
AGTCCGGACTCAGATCTCGAGCTCAAGCTTCGGAGCCCGAGGAGACCATGCCTGACAAGAATGAGGAGGA
AGAAGAAGAACTTCTTAAGCCTGTGTGGATTCGATGCACTCATTCAGAAAACTACTACTCCAGTGACCCC
ATGGATCAGGTGGGAGATTCTACAGTGGTTGGAACGAGTAGGCTTCGTGACTTATATGACAAATTTGAGG
AGGAGTTGGGGAGCAGGCAAGAAAAGGCCAAAGCTGCTCGGCCTCCGTGGGAACCTCCAAAGACGAAGCT
CGATGAAGATTTAGAGAGTTCCAGTGAATCCGAGTGTGAGTCTGATGAGGACAGCACCTGTTCTAGCAGC
TCAGACTCTGAAGTTTTTGACGTTATTGCAGAAATCAAACGCAAAAAGGCCCACCCTGACCGACTTCATG
ATGAACTTTGGTACAACGATCCAGGCCAGATGAATGATGGACCACTCTGCAAATGCAGCGCAAAGGCAAG
ACGCACAGGAATTAGGCACAGCATTTATCCTGGAGAAGAGGCCATCAAGCCCTGTCGTCCTATGACCAAC
AATGCTGGCAGACTTTTCCACTACCGGATCACAGTCTCCCCGCCTACGAACTTTTTAACTGACAGGCCAA
CTGTTATAGAATACGATGATCACGAGTATATCTTTGAAGGATTTTCTATGTTTGCACATGCCCCCCTGAC
CAATATTCCACTGTGTAAAGTAATTAGATTCAACATAGACTACACGATTCATTTCATTGAAGAGATGATG
CCGGAGAATTT
