>Addgene plasmid #62525 | GFP-Drosha391-1374 | addgene partial sequence | sequence record 104932 | SV40pA-R 5'-GAAATTTGTGATGCTATTGC-3'
ACAACAACAATTGCATTCATTTTATGTTTCAGGTTCAGGGGGAGGTGTGGGAGGTTTTTTAAAGCAAGTA
AAACCTCTACAAATGTGGTATGGCTGATTATGATCAGTTATCTAGATCCGGTGGATCCCGGGCCCGCGGT
ACCTTATTTCTTGATGTCTTCAGTCTCATCTGGCTCTCTCTCTTGATGCTCTCTTTCCCACCTCATTTCT
TTTAACTCTTGTCTGTACTTCCGTTCGATGAACCGCTTCTGATGGGCCATCTGGGGAAAATTATATTTTT
CAAGCGCATCCATTGCTGCTCCCATTTCCGCTTGCTGAATACTTGGTCCTTTCCCACAGCCTATTCTTTC
TCCCTTGAAATAAACAGCCACAGTGTAGGTTCGGGCATGGGATGGGCCCACTGTCTGCAGAGTCTTGTAC
AGAGGAATGTCTGGCTCTTTTCCTTCTGTCCTAAGTGTCAAGCAACACTGCTGAAGCTGGGATTTGGGGT
CATTCCAATCCTGATTCAAAATGAACTCTTTCAATCGTGGAAAGAAGCAGACATTCATGAAAGTATGAAC
ATATTCCAAATCCTTATCAATGTACAGCGCTGCAATAAATGATTCCAAAAGGTCCGCCAAGGTCTTGGTG
CGAAGCGCCACAGGCCTCTTGGTCTTGTCGTTGGTTATGGCGTACTCCTGCATGCCCAGCTCCTCCGCTA
CCTTGG
